Addgene plasmid #70777: pFOSGE_COF1E01
Purpose: Gateway entry clone
Depositing lab: Alexander Stark. Depositing organization: Research Institute of Molecular Pathology (IMP). Publication: Transcriptional regulators form diverse groups with context-dependent regulatory functions. Stampfel G, Kazmar T, Frank O, Wienerroither S, Reiter F, Stark A. Nature. 2015 Nov 9. doi: 10.1038/nature15545. PubMed 26550828.
Backbone
  Vector backbone: pDONR221
  Backbone manufacturer: Invitrogen
  Backbone size w/o insert (bp): 4762
  Vector type: Gateway entry vector
Growth in bacteria
  Bacterial resistance: Kanamycin, 50 μg/mL
  Growth temperature: 37°C
  Growth strain: DH5alpha
  Copy number: High Copy
Gene/Insert
  Gene/Insert name: RpLP2 (alt names: FBgn0003274; CG4918, FBtr0087105)
  Species: D. melanogaster (fly)
  Insert size (bp): 339
  Entrez Gene: RpLP2 (a.k.a. Dmel_CG4918, BcDNA:SD22208, CG4918, Dmel\CG4918, LP2, P2, RLA2_DROME, RpA1, RpP1, RplP2, Rplp2, T1, Tp1, bs34h02.y1, chr2R:12101099..12101299, rpA1)
  Cloning method: Gateway Cloning
  Sequencing primers: 5′ M13-F20; 3′ M13R
Terms and licenses: Academic/Nonprofit Terms; Industry Terms: Not Available to Industry
How to cite: pFOSGE_COF1E01 was a gift from Alexander Stark (Addgene plasmid # 70777 ; http://n2t.net/addgene:70777 ; RRID:Addgene_70777)
