[The description below was written by a language model from this plasmid's Addgene catalogue record.]
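Description:
pFOSGE_COF1E01 is a Gateway entry clone built on the Invitrogen pDONR221 donor backbone and carrying the Drosophila melanogaster gene RpLP2 (CG4918, FBgn0003274), which encodes the ribosomal protein LP2. The insert is short, recorded as 339 bp, and corresponds to the annotated transcript FBtr0087105. It was introduced by Gateway recombination, which in a pDONR-type vector normally means a BP reaction that replaces the donor cassette with the gene of interest and leaves it flanked by attL sites. The record contains no feature table, so the exact site arrangement, the boundaries of the insert and the presence or absence of a stop codon cannot be confirmed from it. The plasmid is maintained in E. coli as a high-copy construct under kanamycin selection, and the insert can be verified by sequencing from the flanking M13 forward and reverse primer sites.

As an entry clone it has no stated promoter, tag or reporter for expression of the insert, and it is not itself intended as an expression vector. It serves as a shuttle source from which the RpLP2 sequence can be moved by LR recombination into any compatible Gateway destination vector, which then supplies the promoter, fusion partners and host-specific elements. The clone's name and the associated publication, a study of how transcriptional regulators group by context-dependent regulatory function, suggest that it belongs to a larger collection of fly open reading frames assembled for systematic functional testing. The record itself states the purpose only as a Gateway entry clone.
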