>Addgene plasmid #70777 | pFOSGE_COF1E01 | depositor partial sequence | sequence record 126719 | insert
ATGCGTTACGTGGCTGCTTACCTTCTGGCCGTCCTCGGTGGCAAGGACTCGCCCGCCAACAGCGATCTGG
AGAAGATCCTCAGCTCTGTGGGCGTTGAGGTCGACGCCGAGCGTCTGACCAAGGTCATCAAGGAGCTGGC
TGGCAAGAGCATCGACGACCTGATCAAGGAGGGTCGCGAGAAGCTCTCCTCGATGCCGGTGGGCGGCGGT
GGTGCCGTCGCAGCCGCTGATGCCGCACCCGCTGCCGCCGCCGGTGGCGACAAGAAGGAGGCCAAGAAGG
AGGAGAAGAAGGAGGAGTCCGAGTCCGAGGATGACGACATGGGCTTCGCTCTCTTCGAA
