>Addgene plasmid #70777 | pFOSGE_COF1E01 | addgene partial sequence | sequence record 130872 | M13-F20 5'-TGTAAAACGACGGCCAGT-3'
ATAGTGACCTGTTCGTTGCAACAAATTGATGAGCAATGCTTTTTTATAATGCCAACGTTTGTACAAAAAA
GCAGGCTTCATGCGTTACGTGGCTGCTTACCTTCTGGCCGTCCTCGGTGGCAAGGACTCGCCCGCCAACA
GCGATCTGGAGAAGATCCTCAGCTCTGTGGGCGTTGAGGTCGACGCCGAGCGTCTGACCAAGGTCATCAA
GGAGCTGGCTGGCAAGAGCATCGACGACCTGATCAAGGAGGGTCGCGAGAAGCTCTCCTCGATGCCGGTG
GGCGGCGGTGGTGCCGTCGCAGCCGCTGATGCCGCACCCGCTGCCGCCGCCGGTGGCGACAAGAAGGAGG
CCAAGAAGGAGGAGAAGAAGGAGGAGTCCGAGTCCGAGGATGACGACATGGGCTTCGCTCTCTTCGAAGA
CCCAGCTTTCTTGTACAAAGTTGGCATTATAAGAAAGCATTGCTTATCAATTTGTTGCAACGAACAGGTC
ACTATCAGTCAAAATAAAATCATTATTTG
