>Addgene plasmid #70777 | pFOSGE_COF1E01 | addgene partial sequence | sequence record 130873 | M13-Rev 5'-CAGGAAACAGCTATGACC-3'
TAATGATTTTATTTTGACTGATAGTGACCTGTTCGTTGCAACAAATTGATAAGCAATGCTTTCTTATAAT
GCCAACTTTGTACAAGAAAGCTGGGTCTTCGAAGAGAGCGAAGCCCATGTCGTCATCCTCGGACTCGGAC
TCCTCCTTCTTCTCCTCCTTCTTGGCCTCCTTCTTGTCGCCACCGGCGGCGGCAGCGGGTGCGGCATCAG
CGGCTGCGACGGCACCACCGCCGCCCACCGGCATCGAGGAGAGCTTCTCGCGACCCTCCTTGATCAGGTC
GTCGATGCTCTTGCCAGCCAGCTCCTTGATGACCTTGGTCAGACGCTCGGCGTCGACCTCAACGCCCACA
GAGCTGAGGATCTTCTCCAGATCGCTGTTGGCGGGCGAGTCCTTGCCACCGAGGACGG
